Addgene plasmid #112576: pExp-TFSumo
Purpose: (Empty Backbone) Used for expression of protein in E. coli as TEV cleavable N-terminual 8His and TF (Trigger factor (tig) from E. coli linked to Sumo) fusions with optional C-terminal StrepII-tag
Depositing lab: Marko Hyvönen. Depositing organization: University of Cambridge.
Backbone
  Vector backbone: pOP2S
  Vector type: Bacterial Expression
  Tag / fusion protein: 8xHis-TFSumo (N terminal on backbone); Strep tag (C terminal on backbone)
Growth in bacteria
  Bacterial resistance: Ampicillin, 100 μg/mL
  Growth temperature: 37°C
  Growth strain: DH5alpha
  Copy number: High Copy
Gene/Insert
  Gene/Insert name: None
  Tag / fusion protein: 8xHis-TFSumo (N terminal on backbone); Strep tag (C terminal on backbone)
Terms and licenses: Academic/Nonprofit Terms; Industry Terms: Not Available to Industry
Depositor comments: Contains N-terminal 8xHis, fusion partner: TF-Sumo (Trigger factor from E. coli (UniProtKB: P0A850) linked to Sumo (Smt3 from Saccharomyces cerevisiae, UniProtKB: Q12306), PMID: 26297996) followed by TEV protease cleavage site, optional C-terminal StrepII-tag. Cloning of GOI between BsaI and XhoI or HindIII
How to cite: pExp-TFSumo was a gift from Marko Hyvönen (Addgene plasmid # 112576 ; http://n2t.net/addgene:112576 ; RRID:Addgene_112576)
