[The description below was written by a language model from this plasmid's Addgene catalogue record and pLannotate feature annotations shown in this document.]
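Description:
pExp-TFSumo is an empty bacterial expression backbone derived from pOP2S, designed for producing recombinant proteins in E. coli as fusions to a large solubility- and folding-promoting partner. It is propagated as a high-copy plasmid through a ColE1/pUC-type origin and selected with ampicillin via the β-lactamase gene. The 6,062 nt sequence also carries partial f1/M13 phage origin segments and short remnants of bom, rop, lacZα and a pUC-type cloning site, which appear to be leftovers of the vector's ancestry rather than functional modules.

Expression is driven by a T7 promoter followed directly by a lac operator and the phage T7 gene 10 ribosome binding site. Transcription therefore requires a host supplying T7 RNA polymerase and is held off until IPTG induction by the lac repressor, which the plasmid itself encodes from a lacIq promoter. The open reading frame begins with an 8xHis tag for metal-affinity purification, followed by E. coli trigger factor (the ribosome-associated chaperone encoded by tig) linked to yeast SUMO (Smt3 from Saccharomyces cerevisiae), and then a TEV protease recognition site. TEV cleavage allows the whole His-TF-SUMO module to be removed from the purified target.

The gene of interest is inserted downstream of the TEV site between BsaI and either XhoI or HindIII. Depending on the cloning design, it can be read through into an optional C-terminal Strep-tag II, giving a second affinity handle. A T7 terminator closes the transcription unit. The vector is suited to proteins that express poorly or are insoluble on their own.
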