Features (pLannotate 1.2.2; 25 found; start..end, strand, type, name):
      1..19      +  promoter       T7 promoter: promoter for bacteriophage T7 RNA polymerase
     19..43      +  protein_bind   lac operator: The lac repressor binds to the lac operator to inhibit transcription in E. coli. This inhibition can be relieved by adding lactose or isopropyl-β-D-thiogalactopyranoside (IPTG). lac repressor encoded by lacI
     56..78      +  RBS            RBS: efficient ribosome binding site from bacteriophage T7 gene 10 (Olins and Rangwala, 1989)
     92..115     +  CDS            8xHis: 8xHis affinity tag
    131..1422    +  CDS            Trigger Factor (fragment) (sequence withheld): ribosome-associated chaperone from E. coli (Hoffmann et al., 2010)
   1430..1726    +  CDS            SMT3: SMT3_YEAST - Experimental evidence at protein level: Swiss-Prot protein existence level 1. Not known; suppressor of MIF2 mutations. From Saccharomyces cerevisiae (strain ATCC 204508 / S288c) (Baker's yeast).
   1736..1753    +  CDS            TEV site (fragment): tobacco etch virus (TEV) protease recognition and cleavage site
   1779..1801    +  CDS            Strep-Tag II (fragment): peptide that binds Strep-Tactin®, an engineered form of streptavidin
   1816..1834    -  promoter       SP6 promoter: promoter for bacteriophage SP6 RNA polymerase
   1849..1898    +  CDS            SET1 (fragment): solubility-enhancement tag derived from T7 phage gene 10B
   1906..1953    +  terminator     T7 terminator: transcription terminator for bacteriophage T7 RNA polymerase
   1982..2048    +  CDS            lacZα (fragment): LacZα fragment of β-galactosidase; lacZ fragment
   2052..2273    -  rep_origin     M13 ori (fragment) (sequence partly withheld): M13 bacteriophage origin of replication; arrow indicates direction of (+) strand synthesis
   2274..2294    -  misc_feature   MCS (fragment): pUC18/19 multiple cloning site
   2293..2311    -  promoter       lac UV5 promoter (fragment): E. coli lac promoter with an "up" mutation
   2326..2347    -  protein_bind   CAP binding site: CAP binding activates transcription in the presence of cAMP. E. coli catabolite activator protein
   2360..3442    -  CDS            lacI: lac repressor; lacI; The lac repressor binds to the lac operator to inhibit transcription in E. coli. This inhibition can be relieved by adding lactose or isopropyl-β-D-thiogalactopyranoside (IPTG).
   3443..3520    -  promoter       lacIq promoter: lacI (mutant); In the lacIq allele, a single base change in the promoter boosts expression of the lacI gene about 10-fold.
   3535..3765    -  rep_origin     f1 ori (fragment) (sequence partly withheld): f1 bacteriophage origin of replication; arrow indicates direction of (+) strand synthesis
   3766..3865    -  misc_feature   bom (fragment): basis of mobility region from pBR322
   3967..4002    -  CDS            rop (fragment): Rop protein, which maintains plasmids at low copy number; rop
   4097..4201    +  promoter       AmpR promoter: bla
   4202..5062    +  CDS            AmpR: β-lactamase; bla; confers resistance to ampicillin, carbenicillin, and related antibiotics
   5233..5821    +  rep_origin     ori: high-copy-number ColE1/pMB1/pBR322/pUC origin of replication
   6004..6060    +  CDS            lacI (fragment): lac repressor; lacI; The lac repressor binds to the lac operator to inhibit transcription in E. coli. This inhibition can be relieved by adding lactose or isopropyl-β-D-thiogalactopyranoside (IPTG).
>Addgene plasmid #112576 | pExp-TFSumo | addgene full sequence | sequence record 255698 | Addgene NGS Result
TAATACGACTCACTATAGGGAATTGTGAGCGGATAACAATTCCTCTAGAAATAATTTTGTTTAACTTTAA
GAAGGAGATATATCCATGAATCACCATCACCATCACCATCACCATTCTGGCACTAGTGGC
[1293 nt withheld, positions 131-1423]
AGCGGCAGCGATAGCGAAGTGAACCAGGAAGCGAAACCGGAAGTTAAACCTGAAGTGAAGCCGGAAACCC
ATATTAACCTGAAAGTGTCTGATGGCAGCAGCGAAATCTTCTTCAAAATCAAAAAAACCACTCCGCTGCG
TCGTCTGATGGAAGCGTTTGCGAAACGTCAGGGCAAAGAAATGGATAGCCTGCGTTTTCTGTATGATGGC
ATTCGTATTCAGGCGGATCAGACTCCGGAAGATCTGGATATGGAAGATAACGATATTATCGAAGCGCATC
GTGAGCAGATTGGTGGTACCTCCGGTTCTACTGAAAACCTGTACTTCCAGTGAGACCTTAATTAACTCGA
GCGCATGGAGCCACCCGCAGTTCGAAAAATAAGCTTGAGTATTCTATAGTGTCACCTAAATCCCAGCTTG
ATCCGGCTGCTAACAAAGCCCGAAAGGAAGCTGAGTTGGCTGCTGCCACCGCTGAGCAATAACTAGCATA
ACCCCTTGGGGCCTCTAAACGGGTCTTGAGGGGTTTTTTGCTGAAAGGAGGAACTATATCCGGATAACCT
GGCGTAATAGCGAAGAGGCCCGCACCGATCGCCCTTCCCAACAGTTGCGCAGCCTGAATGGCGAATGGAA
ATTGTAAGCGTTAATATTTTGTTAAAATTCGCGTTAAATTTTTGTTAAATCAGCTCATTTTTTAACCAAT
AGGCCGAAATCGGCAAAATCCCTTATAAATCAAAAGAATAGACCGAGATAGGGT
[37 nt withheld, positions 2178-2214]
AAAGAACGTGGACTCCAACGTCAAAGG
[32 nt withheld, positions 2242-2273]
AGCTTGCATGCCTGCAGGTCGGAAGCATAAAGTGTAAAGCCTGGGGTGCCTAATGAGTGAGCTAACTTAC
ATTAATTGCGTTGCGCTCACTGCCCGCTTTCCAGTCGGGAAACCTGTCGTGCCAGCTGCATTAATGAATC
GGCCAACGCGCGGGGAGAGGCGGTTTGCGTATTGGGCGCCAGGGTGGTTTTTCTTTTCACCAGTGAGACG
GGCAACAGCTGATTGCCCTTCACCGCCTGGCCCTGAGAGAGTTGCAGCAAGCGGTCCACGCTGGTTTGCC
CCAGCAGGCGAAAATCCTGTTTGATGGTGGTTAACGGCGGGATATAACATGAGCTGTCTTCGGTATCGTC
GTATCCCACTACCGAGATATCCGCACCAACGCGCAGCCCGGACTCGGTAATGGCGCGCATTGCGCCCAGC
GCCATCTGATCGTTGGCAACCAGCATCGCAGTGGGAACGATGCCCTCATTCAGCATTTGCATGGTTTGTT
GAAAACCGGACATGGCACTCCAGTCGCCTTCCCGTTCCGCTATCGGCTGAATTTGATTGCGAGTGAGATA
TTTATGCCAGCCAGCCAGACGCAGACGCGCCGAGACAGAACTTAATGGGCCCGCTAACAGCGCGATTTGC
TGGTGACCCAATGCGACCAGATGCTCCACGCCCAGTCGCGTACCGTCTTCATGGGAGAAAATAATACTGT
TGATGGGTGTCTGGTCAGAGACATCAAGAAATAACGCCGGAACATTAGTGCAGGCAGCTTCCACAGCAAT
GGCATCCTGGTCATCCAGCGGATAGTTAATGATCAGCCCACTGACGCGTTGCGCGAGAAGATTGTGCACC
GCCGCTTTACAGGCTTCGACGCCGCTTCGTTCTACCATCGACACCACCACGCTGGCACCCAGTTGATCGG
CGCGAGATTTAATCGCCGCGACAATTTGCGACGGCGCGTGCAGGGCCAGACTGGAGGTGGCAACGCCAAT
CAGCAACGACTGTTTGCCCGCCAGTTGTTGTGCCACGCGGTTGGGAATGTAATTCAGCTCCGCCATCGCC
GCTTCCACTTTTTCCCGCGTTTTCGCAGAAACGTGGCTGGCCTGGTTCACCACGCGGGAAACGGTCTGAT
AAGAGACACCGGCATACTCTGCGACATCGTATAACGTTACTGGTTTCACATTCACCACCCTGAATTGACT
CTCTTCCGGGCGCTATCATGCCATACCGCGAAAGGTTTTGCACCATTCGATGGTGTCGGCGAGCTCGAAT
TGTGAACCATCACCCT
[91 nt withheld, positions 3550-3640]
G
[124 nt withheld, positions 3642-3765]
CCTGATGCGGTATTTTCTCCTTACGCATCTGTGCGGTATTTCACACCGCATATGGTGCACTCTCAGTACA
ATCTGCTCTGATGCCGCATAGTTAAGCCAGCCCCGACACCCGCCAACACCCGCTGACGCGCCCTGACGGG
CTTGTCTGCTCCCGGCATCCGCTTACAGACAAGCTGTGACCGTCTCCGGGAGCTGCATGTGTCAGAGGTT
TTCACCGTCATCACCGAAACGCGCGAGACGAAAGGGCCTCGTGATACGCCTATTTTTATAGGTTAATGTC
ATGATAATAATGGTTTCTTAGACGTCAGGTGGCACTTTTCGGGGAAATGTGCGCGGAACCCCTATTTGTT
TATTTTTCTAAATACATTCAAATATGTATCCGCTCATGAGACAATAACCCTGATAAATGCTTCAATAATA
TTGAAAAAGGAAGAGTATGAGTATTCAACATTTCCGTGTCGCCCTTATTCCCTTTTTTGCGGCATTTTGC
CTTCCTGTTTTTGCTCACCCAGAAACGCTGGTGAAAGTAAAAGATGCTGAAGATCAGTTGGGTGCACGAG
TGGGTTACATCGAACTGGATCTCAACAGCGGTAAGATCCTTGAGAGTTTTCGCCCCGAAGAACGTTTTCC
AATGATGAGCACTTTTAAAGTTCTGCTATGTGGCGCGGTATTATCCCGTATTGACGCCGGGCAAGAGCAA
CTCGGTCGCCGCATACACTATTCTCAGAATGACTTGGTTGAGTACTCACCAGTCACAGAAAAGCATCTTA
CGGATGGCATGACAGTAAGAGAATTATGCAGTGCTGCCATAACCATGAGTGATAACACTGCGGCCAACTT
ACTTCTGACAACGATCGGAGGACCGAAGGAGCTAACCGCTTTTTTGCACAACATGGGGGATCATGTAACT
CGCCTTGATCGTTGGGAACCGGAGCTGAATGAAGCCATACCAAACGACGAGCGTGACACCACGATGCCTG
TAGCAATGGCAACAACGTTGCGCAAACTATTAACTGGCGAACTACTTACTCTAGCTTCCCGGCAACAATT
AATAGACTGGATGGAGGCGGATAAAGTTGCAGGACCACTTCTGCGCTCGGCCCTTCCGGCTGGCTGGTTT
ATTGCTGATAAATCTGGAGCCGGTGAGCGTGGTTCTCGCGGTATCATTGCAGCACTGGGGCCAGATGGTA
AGCCCTCCCGTATCGTAGTTATCTACACGACGGGGAGTCAGGCAACTATGGATGAACGAAATAGACAGAT
CGCTGAGATAGGTGCCTCACTGATTAAGCATTGGTAACTGTCAGACCAAGTTTACTCATATATACTTTAG
ATTGATTTAAAACTTCATTTTTAATTTAAAAGGATCTAGGTGAAGATCCTTTTTGATAATCTCATGACCA
AAATCCCTTAACGTGAGTTTTCGTTCCACTGAGCGTCAGACCCCGTAGAAAAGATCAAAGGATCTTCTTG
AGATCCTTTTTTTCTGCGCGTAATCTGCTGCTTGCAAACAAAAAAACCACCGCTACCAGCGGTGGTTTGT
TTGCCGGATCAAGAGCTACCAACTCTTTTTCCGAAGGTAACTGGCTTCAGCAGAGCGCAGATACCAAATA
CTGTTCTTCTAGTGTAGCCGTAGTTAGGCCACCACTTCAAGAACTCTGTAGCACCGCCTACATACCTCGC
TCTGCTAATCCTGTTACCAGTGGCTGCTGCCAGTGGCGATAAGTCGTGTCTTACCGGGTTGGACTCAAGA
CGATAGTTACCGGATAAGGCGCAGCGGTCGGGCTGAACGGGGGGTTCGTGCACACAGCCCAGCTTGGAGC
GAACGACCTACACCGAACTGAGATACCTACAGCGTGAGCTATGAGAAAGCGCCACGCTTCCCGAAGGGAG
AAAGGCGGACAGGTATCCGGTAAGCGGCAGGGTCGGAACAGGAGAGCGCACGAGGGAGCTTCCAGGGGGA
AACGCCTGGTATCTTTATAGTCCTGTCGGGTTTCGCCACCTCTGACTTGAGCGTCGATTTTTGTGATGCT
CGTCAGGGGGGCGGAGCCTATGGAAAAACGCCAGCAACGCGGCCTTTTTACGGTTCCTGGCCTTTTGCTG
GCCTTTTGCTCACATGTTCTTTCCTGCGTTATCCCCTGATTCTGTGGATAACCGTATTACCGCCTTTGAG
TGAGCTGATACCGCTCGCCGCAGCCGAACGACCGAGCGCAGCGAGTCAGTGAGCGAGGAAGCGGAAGAGC
GCCCAATACGCAAACCGCCTCTCCCCGCGCGTTGGCCGATTCATTAATGCAGCTGAT
